>Addgene plasmid #168107 | pMB952:PB-CAG-PuroR-nGFP-FLEx-SaCas9-P2A-mCherry-WPRE | addgene full sequence | sequence record 329724 | Addgene Partial NGS Result
ATCAGGGTTATTGTCTCATGAGCGGATACATATTTGAATGTATTTAGAAAAATAAACAAATAGGGGTTCC
GCGCACATTTCCCCGAAAAGTGCCACCTGGGTCGACTTAACCCTAGAAAGATAATCATATTGTGACGTAC
GTTAAAGATAATCATGCGTAAAATTGACGCATGTGTTTTATCGCTAGTTATTAATAGTAATCAATTACGG
GGTCATTAGTTCATAGCCCATATATGGAGTTCCGCGTTACATAACTTACGGTAAATGGCCCGCCTGGCTG
ACCGCCCAACGACCCCCGCCCATTGACGTCAATAATGACGTATGTTCCCATAGTAACGCCAATAGGGACT
TTCCATTGACGTCAATGGGTGGAGTATTTACGGTAAACTGCCCACTTGGCAGTACATCAAGTGTATCATA
TGCCAAGTACGCCCCCTATTGACGTCAATGACGGTAAATGGCCCGCCTGGCATTATGCCCAGTACATGAC
CTTATGGGACTTTCCTACTTGGCAGTACATCTACGTATTAGTCATCGCTATTACCATGGTCGAGGTGAGC
CCCACGTTCTGCTTCACTCTCCCCATCTCCCCCCCCTCCCCACCCCCAATTTTGTATTTATTTATTTTTT
AATTATTTTGTGCAGCGATGGGGGCGGGGGGGGGGGGGGGGGGGCGGGGCGGGGCGAGGGGCGGGGCGGG
GCGAGGCGGAGAGGTGCGGCGGCAGCCAATCAGAGCGGCGCGCTCCGAAAGTTTCCTTTTATGGCGAGGC
GGCGGCGGCGGCGGCCCTATAAAAAGCGAAGCGCGCGGCGGGCGGGAGTCGCTGCGCGCTGCCTTCGCCC
CGTGCCCCGCTCCGCCGCCGCCTCGCGCCGCCCGCCCCGGCTCTGACTGACCGCGTTACTCCCACAGGTG
AGCGGGCGGGACGGCCCTTCTCCTCCGGGCTGTAATTAGCGCTTGGTTTAATGACGGCTTGTTTCTTTTC
TGTGGCTGCGTGAAAGCCTTGAGGGGCTCCGGGAGGGCCCTTTGTGCGGGGGGAGCGGCTCGGGGGGTGC
GTGCGTGTGTGTGTGCGTGGGGAGCGCCGCGTGCGGCTCCGCGCTGCCCGGCGGCTGTGAGCGCTGCGGG
CGCGGCGCGGGGCTTTGTGCGCTCCGCAGTGTGCGCGAGGGGAGCGCGGCCGGGGGCGGTGCCCCGCGGT
GCGGGGGGGGCTGCGAGGGGAACAAAGGCTGCGTGCGGGGTGTGTGCGTGGGGGGGTGAGCAGGGGGTGT
GGGCGCGTCGGTCGGGCTGCAACCCCCCCTGCACCCCCCTCCCCGAGTTGCTGAGCACGGCCCGGCTTCG
GGTGCGGGGCTCCGTACGGGGCGTGGCGCGGGGCTCGCCGTGCCGGGCGGGGGGTGGCGGCAGGTGGGGG
TGCCGGGCGGGGCGGGGCCGCCTCGGGCCGGGGAGGGCTCGGGGGAGGGGCGCGGCGGCCCCCGGAGCGC
CGGCGGCTGTCGAGGCGCGGCGAGCCGCAGCCATTGCCTTTTATGGTAATCGTGCGAGAGGGCGCAGGGA
CTTCCTTTGTCCCAAATCTGTGCGGAGCCGAAATCTGGGAGGCGCCGCCGCACCCCCTCTAGCGGGCGCG
GGGCGAAGCGGTGCGGCGCCGGCAGGAAGGAAATGGGCGGGGAGGGCCTTCGTGCGTCGCCGCGCCGCCG
TCCCCTTCTCCCTCTCCAGCCTCGGGGCTGTCCGCGGGGGGACGGCTGCCTTCGGGGGGGACGGGGCAGG
GCGGGGTTCGGCTTCTGGCGTGTGACCGGCGGCTCTAGAGCCTCTGCTAACCATGTTCATGCCTTCTTCT
TTTTCCTACAGCTCCTGGGCAACGTGCTGGTTATTGTGCTGTCTCATCATTTTGGCAAAGATAACTTCGT
ATAATGTATGCTATACGAAGTTATGAAGTTCCTATTCTCTAGAAAGTATAGGAACTTCATGGCCACCGAG
TACAAGCCCACGGTGCGCCTCGCCACCCGCGACGACGTCCCCAGGGCCGTACGCACCCTCGCCGCCGCGT
TCGCCGACTACCCCGCCACGCGCCACACCGTCGATCCGGACCGCCACATCGAGCGGGTCACCGAGCTGCA
AGAACTCTTCCTCACGCGCGTCGGGCTCGACATCGGCAAGGTGTGGGTCGCGGACGACGGCGCCGCGGTG
GCGGTCTGGACCACGCCGGAGAGCGTCGAAGCGGGGGCGGTGTTCGCCGAGATCGGCCCGCGCATGGCCG
AGTTGAGCGGTTCCCGGCTGGCCGCGCAGCAACAGATGGAAGGCCTCCTGGCGCCGCACCGGCCCAAGGA
GCCCGCGTGGTTCCTGGCCACCGTCGGAGTCTCGCCCGACCACCAGGGCAAGGGTCTGGGCAGCGCCGTC
GTGCTCCCCGGAGTGGAGGCGGCCGAGCGCGCCGGGGTGCCCGCCTTCCTGGAGACCTCCGCGCCCCGCA
ACCTCCCCTTCTACGAGCGGCTCGGCTTCACCGTCACCGCCGACGTCGAGGTGCCCGAAGGACCGCGCAC
CTGGTGCATGACCCGCAAGCCCGGTGCCGAATTCGGAAGCGGAGCCACTAACTTCTCCCTGTTGAAACAA
GCAGGGGATGTCGAAGAGAATCCCGGGCCACCCAAGAAGAAGAGGAAGGTGGGCCCCAAGAAGAAGAGGA
AGGTGGGCCCCAAGAAGAAGAGGAAGGTGGGCCTGCAGCGCATCGCCACCATGGTGAGCAAGGGCGAGGA
GCTGTTCACCGGGGTGGTGCCCATCCTGGTCGAGCTGGACGGCGACGTAAACGGCCACAAGTTCAGCGTG
TCCGGCGAGGGCGAGGGCGATGCCACCTACGGCAAGCTGACCCTGAAGTTCATCTGCACCACCGGCAAGC
TGCCCGTGCCCTGGCCCACCCTCGTGACCACCCTGACCTACGGCGTGCAGTGCTTCAGCCGCTACCCCGA
CCACATGAAGCAGCACGACTTCTTCAAGTCCGCCATGCCCGAAGGCTACGTCCAGGAGCGCACCATCTTC
TTCAAGGACGACGGCAACTACAAGACCCGCGCCGAGGTGAAGTTCGAGGGCGACACCCTGGTGAACCGCA
TCGAGCTGAAGGGCATCGACTTCAAGGAGGACGGCAACATCCTGGGGCACAAGCTGGAGTACAACTACAA
CAGCCACAACGTCTATATCATGGCCGACAAGCAGAAGAACGGCATCAAGGTGAACTTCAAGATCCGCCAC
AACATCGAGGACGGCAGCGTGCAGCTCGCCGACCACTACCAGCAGAACACCCCCATCGGCGACGGCCCCG
TGCTGCTGCCCGACAACCACTACCTGAGCACCCAGTCCGCCCTGAGCAAAGACCCCAACGAGAAGCGCGA
TCACATGGTCCTGCTGGAGTTCGTGACCGCCGCCGGGATCACTCTCGGCATGGACGAGCTGTACAAGTAA
AGCGAAGTTCCTATTCTCTAGAAAGTATAGGAACTTCAATAAAAGATCTTTATTTTCATTAGATCTGTGT
GTTGGTTTTTTGTGTGATAACTTCGTATAAAGTATCCTATACGAAGTTATCCGGTGCTTACTTGTACAGC
TCGTCCATGCCGCCGGTGGAGTGGCGGCCCTCGGCGCGTTCGTACTGTTCCACGATGGTGTAGTCCTCGT
TGTGGGAGGTGATGTCCAACTTGATGTTGACGTTGTAGGCGCCGGGCAGCTGCACGGGCTTCTTGGCCTT
GTAGGTGGTCTTGACCTCAGCGTCGTAGTGGCCGCCGTCCTTCAGCTTCAGCCTCTGCTTGATCTCGCCC
TTCAGGGCGCCGTCCTCGGGGTACATCCGCTCGGAGGAGGCCTCCCAGCCCATGGTCTTCTTCTGCATTA
CGGGGCCGTCGGAGGGGAAGTTGGTGCCGCGCAGCTTCACCTTGTAGATGAACTCGCCGTCCTGCAGGGA
GGAGTCCTGGGTCACGGTCACCACGCCGCCGTCCTCGAAGTTCATCACGCGCTCCCACTTGAAGCCCTCG
GGGAAGGACAGCTTCAAGTAGTCGGGGATGTCGGCGGGGTGCTTCACGTAGGCCTTGGAGCCGTACATGA
ACTGAGGGGACAGGATGTCCCAGGCGAAGGGCAGGGGGCCACCCTTGGTCACCTTCAGCTTGGCGGTCTG
GGTGCCCTCGTAGGGGCGGCCCTCGCCCTCGCCCTCGATCTCGAACTCGTGGCCGTTCACGGAGCCCTCC
ATGTGCACCTTGAAGCGCATGAACTCCTTGATGATGGCCATGTTATCCTCCTCGCCCTTGCTCACGGTAC
CTGGCCCGGGATTCTCTTCGACATCCCCTGCTTGTTTCAACAGGGAGAAGTTAGTGGCTCCGCTTCCGCT
AGCGTAATCTGGAACATCGTATGGGTAAGCGTAATCTGGAACATCGTATGGGTAGGATCCCTTTTTCTTT
TTTGCCTGGCCGGCCTTTTTCGTGGCCGCCGGCCTTTTGCCCTTTTTGATGATCTGAGGGTGCTTCTTAG
ATTTCACTTCATACAGGTTGCCCAGAATGTCTGTGCTGTACTTCTTAATGCTCTGGGTCTTGGAGGCGAT
TGTCTTAATGATCCTGGGGGGCCTCTTGTCGTTCATGTTTTCCAGGTACTCGCGGTAGGTGATGTCGATC
ATGTTCACTTCGATCCGGTTCAGCAGGTCGTTGTTCACGCCGATCACTCTATACAGCTCGCCGTTGATCT
TGATCAGATCGTTGTTGTAGAAGGAGGCGATAAACTCGGCCTGGTTGCTGATCTTCTTCAGCTTCTTAGC
TTCCTCATAGCACTTGCTATTCACTTCGTAGTAGTTTTCTTTTTTGATCACATCCAGATTCTTCACGGTC
ACGAACTTGTACACGCCATTGTCCAGGTACACGTCGAATCTGTAGGGCTTCAGGGACAGCTTCACGACCT
TGTTTCTGCTGTTGGGGTAGTCGTCGGTGATGTCCAGATGGGCGTTCAGTTTGTTGCCGTAATACTTAAT
CTTCTTGATCACGGGGCCGTTGTCCTTTTTGGAGTACTTGGTCAGGTAGTTCCCGGTTTCCTCGTAGTAC
TTGTACAGGGGATTCTTCTCGTCGCCGTACTGTTCCATAATCAGCTTCAGTTTCTGGTAGGTCTGGGGGT
CGTGGTGGTACATCAGCAGCTTTTCGGGGCTCTTGTTGATCAGCTTTTTCAGCTTGTCATTGTCCTTGTC
GTACAGGCCGTTCAGATTGTTCACGATCAGGGTGTTGCCCTTGTCGTCCTTCCGGGTGGAGTACAGGGTG
TCGTTAATCAGCTCTCTATTAGGCTTCTTGTCCACCCGGTGGCTGTACTTGTAGTCCTTGAAGTCCTTAA
TGTGCTTGATCTGGTGGGGGGTGATGAAGATCTCTTTGTACTCCTGCTCGGTTTCGATCTCGGGCATGCT
CTCGGCCTGCTTTTCCTCGAACATCTGGTTTTCCATCACTTTTTTGGCCTTGTCCAGTTTCTTCCACTCT
TTGAAGATGAAATCGGCGTTGGCAATGATCAGGGCGTCCTCGGCGTGGTGCTTGTACCCCTTGTTCCGCT
CTTTCTTAAACTTCCACTTCCGCCGCAGAAAGCTGGTGAAGCCGCCATTGATGGACTTCACTTTCACGTC
CAGGTTGTTCACTCTGAAGTAGCTCCGCAGCAGGTTCATCAGGCCTCTGGTGGCGTATCTGGTATCCACC
AGGTTCCGGTTGATGAAGTCTTTCTGCACGGAGAACCTGTTGATGTCCCGTTCTTCCAGCAGATACTCTT
TCTTGGTCTTGCTGATTCTGCCCTTGCCCTTGGCCAGATTCAGGATGTGCTTCTTGAAGGTTTCGTAGCT
GATCTTGCTGTCGCTGCTGCTCAGGTACTGGAATGGGGTCCGGTTGCCCTTCTTGCTGTTTTCTTCCTGC
TTCACGAGCACCTTGTTGTTGAAGCTGTTGTCGAAGGACACGCTTCTGGGGATGATGTGGTCCACCTCAT
AGTTGAAGGGGTTGTTCAGCAGATCTTCCAGAGGGATGGCTTCCAGGCTGTACAGGCACTTGCCTTCCTG
CATGTCGTGCAGCTTGATCTTCTCGATCAGGTACTTGGCGTTCTCTTTGCCGGTGGTCCGGATGATTTCC
TCGATCCGCTCGTTGGTCTGCCGGTTCCGCTTCTGCATCTCGTTGATCATTTTCTGGGCGTCCTTGGAGT
TCTTCTCGCGGGCCAGCTCGATAATGATGTCGTTGGGCAGGCCGTACTTCTTGATGATGGCGTTGATCAC
TTTGATGCTCTGGATGAAGCTTCTCTTCACGACGGGGCTCAGGATGAAGTCGTCCACCAGGGTGGTGGGG
ATCTCTTTCTGCTGGGACAGGTCCACCTTCTTGGGCACCAGCTTCAGCCGGTTGAAGATAGCGATCTGGT
TGTCGTTGGTGTGCCACAGCTCGTCCAGGATCAGGTTGATGGCCTTCAGGCTCAGGTTGTGGGTGCCGGT
ATAGCCCTTCAGATTAGAGATCTGCTCGATCTCTTCCTGGGTCAGCTCGGAGTTCAGATTGGTCAGTTCT
TCCTGGATGTCCTCGCTGCTCTGGTAGATGGTCAGGATCTTGGCAATCTGATCCAGCAGCTCGGCGTTCT
CAATAATCTCTTTCCGGGCGGTAATGTCCTTGATGTCGTGGTACACCTTCAGGTTGGTGAACTCGGGCTT
GCCGGTGCTGGTCACTCTGTAGCCCTTAATATCCTCTTCGTTCACGAGGATTTCTTTGGCGATCTGCTTC
AGGGTGGGCTTCTTCTTCTGCTTGAACACGTTCTCGATGATCTGGAACTTCTCGTAATATTCCAGCTTCT
CGTTCTCGTCCCTGGTGATCACGAGATTGTTCAGGTCGTTCAGGGCGTTGTACAGGTCGGCGTTGTAGGC
GTACTTCACGCTCCGCAGTTCCTCGGGGAAGTAGGTGCAGTGGCCCATCAGCATCTCGTACCATTCTTTG
ATGTCCTTCCAGCCGAAGGGGCTGCCCTCGCCAGGTCCCTCATAGTAGGTCCGCCGGGTTTCCAGCAGGT
CGATGTAGGTGTCGATGAAGCTCTGGTCCAGCTGGTGGTAGGCCTTCTGCACCTTCAGCAGCTGTTTGGC
TTCTTTCACGTAGTCGCTGGTCTTGAATCTGTTGATGCTGCCCCGCACTTCGCCGTCTTTCTTCAGCCGT
TCCAGCTGCAGTTCGGCCACGTATTTCTCTTCCAGGGCCTTGCTGTTCCGGCTGATCTGCTCTTTGGTGG
ACAGCTCGTTGCCGGTGTCCTCTTCCACCTCGTTCACGTTGTGCACGCCTCTTCTCTTGGCCAGGTGCAG
CAGGGCGGCAGAGAACTCTTCCTCGCTCAGCTTCTGGCTCAGGCCCTTCACTCTGGCCTCGTAGGGGTTG
ATGCCGCTCAGCTCGCTGTGGTCGGTCAGCAGGTTGTAGTCGAACAGCAGCTTCTTCACTCTCTGGATTC
TATGCCGCCTCCGCCGCTTCAGCCTTCTGGCGCCTCTCTTGCTCCGCCTGCCCTCGTTGTTTTCCACGTT
GGCCTCTTTGAACAGCCGCACGCCGGCATCGATCACGTCCCGTGTCTCGTAGTCGATGATGCCGTAGCCC
ACGCTGGTGATGCCGATGTCCAGGCCCAGGATGTAGTTCCGCTTGGCTGCTGGGACTCCGTGGATACCGA
CCTTCCGCTTCTTCTTTGGGGCCATCTCGAGATAACTTCGTATAGCATACATTATACGAAGTTATATAAC
TTCGTATAGGATACTTTATACGAAGTTATGATATCCGATAATCAACCTCTGGATTACAAAATTTGTGAAA
GATTGACTGGTATTCTTAACTATGTTGCTCCTTTTACGCTATGTGGATACGCTGCTTTAATGCCTTTGTA
TCATGCTATTGCTTCCCGTATGGCTTTCATTTTCTCCTCCTTGTATAAATCCTGGTTGCTGTCTCTTTAT
GAGGAGTTGTGGCCCGTTGTCAGGCAACGTGGCGTGGTGTGCACTGTGTTTGCTGACGCAACCCCCACTG
GTTGGGGCATTGCCACCACCTGTCAGCTCCTTTCCGGGACTTTCGCTTTCCCCCTCCCTATTGCCACGGC
GGAACTCATCGCCGCCTGCCTTGCCCGCTGCTGGACAGGGGCTCGGCTGTTGGGCACTGACAATTCCGTG
GTGTTGTCGGGGAAATCATCGTCCTTTCCTTGGCTGCTCGCCTGTGTTGCCACCTGGATTCTGCGCGGGA
CGTCCTTCTGCTACGTCCCTTCGGCCCTCAATCCAGCGGACCTTCCTTCCCGCGGCCTGCTGCCGGCTCT
GCGGCCTCTTCCGCGTCTTCGCCTTCGCCCTCAGACGAGTCGGATCTCCCTTTGGGCCGCCTCCCCGCAT
CGATACCGTCGACCTCGACCTCGACTGTGCCTTCTAGTTGCCAGCCATCTGTTGTTTGCCCCTCCCCCGT
GCCTTCCTTGACCCTGGAAGGTGCCACTCCCACTGTCCTTTCCTAATAAAATGAGGAAATTGCATCGCAT
TGTCTGAGTAGGTGTCATTCTATTCTGGGGGGTGGGGTGGGGCAGGACAGCAAGGGGGAGGATTGGGAAG
ACAATAGGAGAGAGCAATATTTCAAGATGCATGCGTCAATTTTACGCAGACTATCTTTCTAGGGTTAAAA
GCTTGGCGTAATCATGGTCATAGCTGTTTCCTGTGTGAAATTGTTATCCGCTCACAATTCCACACAACAT
ACGAGCCGGAAGCATAAAGTGTAAAGCCTGGGGTGCCTAATGAGTGAGCTAACTCACATTAATTGCGTTG
CGCTCACTGCCCGCTTTCCAGTCGGGAAACCTGTCGTGCCAGCGGATCCGCATCTCAATAAGTCAGCAAC
CATAGTCCCGCCCCTAACTCCGCCCATCCCGCCCCTAACTCCGCCCAGTTCCGCCCATTCTCCGCCCCAT
GGCTGACTAATTTTTTTTATTTATGCAGAGGCCGAGGCCGCCTCGGCCTCTGAGCTATTCCAGAAGTAGT
GAGGAGGCTTTTTTGGAGGCCTAGGCTTTTGCAAAAAGCTAACTTGTTTATTGCAGCTTATAATGGTTAC
AAATAAAGCAATAGCATCACAAATTTCACAAATAAAGCATTTTTTTCACTGCATTCTAGTTGTGGTTTGT
CCAAACTCATCAATGTATCTTATCATGTCTGGATCCGCTGCATTAATGAATCGGCCAACGCGCGGGGAGA
GGCGGTTTGCGTATTGGGCGCTCTTCCGCTTCCTCGCTCACTGACTCGCTGCGCTCGGTCGTTCGGCTGC
GGCGAGCGGTATCAGCTCACTCAAAGGCGGTAATACGGTTATCCACAGAATCAGGGGATAACGCAGGAAA
GAACATGTGAGCAAAAGGCCAGCAAAAGGCCAGGAACCGTAAAAAGGCCGCGTTGCTGGCGTTTTTCCAT
AGGCTCCGCCCCCCTGACGAGCATCACAAAAATCGACGCTCAAGTCAGAGGTGGCGAAACCCGACAGGAC
TATAAAGATACCAGGCGTTTCCCCCTGGAAGCTCCCTCGTGCGCTCTCCTGTTCCGACCCTGCCGCTTAC
CGGATACCTGTCCGCCTTTCTCCCTTCGGGAAGCGTGGCGCTTTCTCATAGCTCACGCTGTAGGTATCTC
AGTTCGGTGTAGGTCGTTCGCTCCAAGCTGGGCTGTGTGCACGAACCCCCCGTTCAGCCCGACCGCTGCG
CCTTATCCGGTAACTATCGTCTTGAGTCCAACCCGGTAAGACACGACTTATCGCCACTGGCAGCAGCCAC
TGGTAACAGGATTAGCAGAGCGAGGTATGTAGGCGGTGCTACAGAGTTCTTGAAGTGGTGGCCTAACTAC
GGCTACACTAGAAGAACAGTATTTGGTATCTGCGCTCTGCTGAAGCCAGTTACCTTCGGAAAAAGAGTTG
GTAGCTCTTGATCCGGCAAACAAACCACCGCTGGTAGCGGTGGTTTTTTTGTTTGCAAGCAGCAGATTAC
GCGCAGAAAAAAAGGATCTCAAGAAGATCCTTTGATCTTTTCTACGGGGTCTGACGCTCAGTGGAACGAA
AACTCACGTTAAGGGATTTTGGTCATGAGATTATCAAAAAGGATCTTCACCTAGATCCTTTTAAATTAAA
AATGAAGTTTTAAATCAATCTAAAGTATATATGAGTAAACTTGGTCTGACAGTTACCAATGCTTAATCAG
TGAGGCACCTATCTCAGCGATCTGTCTATTTCGTTCATCCATAGTTGCCTGACTCCCCGTCGTGTAGATA
ACTACGATACGGGAGGGCTTACCATCTGGCCCCAGTGCTGCAATGATACCGCGAGACCCACGCTCACCGG
CTCCAGATTTATCAGCAATAAACCAGCCAGCCGGAAGGGCCGAGCGCAGAAGTGGTCCTGCAACTTTATC
CGCCTCCATCCAGTCTATTAATTGTTGCCGGGAAGCTAGAGTAAGTAGTTCGCCAGTTAATAGTTTGCGC
AACGTTGTTGCCATTGCTACAGGCATCGTGGTGTCACGCTCGTCGTTTGGTATGGCTTCATTCAGCTCCG
GTTCCCAACGATCAAGGCGAGTTACATGATCCCCCATGTTGTGCAAAAAAGCGGTTAGCTCCTTCGGTCC
TCCGATCGTTGTCAGAAGTAAGTTGGCCGCAGTGTTATCACTCATGGTTATGGCAGCACTGCATAATTCT
CTTACTGTCATGCCATCCGTAAGATGCTTTTCTGTGACTGGTGAGTACTCAACCAAGTCATTCTGAGAAT
AGTGTATGCGGCGACCGAGTTGCTCTTGCCCGGCGTCAATACGGGATAATACCGCGCCACATAGCAGAAC
TTTAAAAGTGCTCATCATTGGAAAACGTTCTTCGGGGCGAAAACTCTCAAGGATCTTACCGCTGTTGAGA
TCCAGTTCGATGTAACCCACTCGTGCACCCAACTGATCTTCAGCATCTTTTACTTTCACCAGCGTTTCTG
GGTGAGCAAAAACAGGAAGGCAAAATGCCGCAAAAAAGGGAATAAGGGCGACACGGAAATGTTGAATACT
CATACTCTTCCTTTTTCAATATTATTGAAGCATTT
Features (pLannotate 1.2.2; 30 found; start..end, strand, type, name):
    245..548     +  enhancer       CMV enhancer: human cytomegalovirus immediate early enhancer
    550..814     +  promoter       chicken β-actin promoter: No description available
    815..1831    +  intron         chimeric intron: chimera between introns from chicken β-actin and rabbit β-globin
   1881..1914    -  protein_bind   loxP: Cre-mediated recombination occurs in the 8-bp core sequence (GCATACAT). Cre recombinase
   1915..1948    +  protein_bind   FRT (minimal): supports FLP-mediated excision but not integration (Turan and Bode, 2011) FLP recombinase from the Saccharomyces cerevisiae 2μ plasmid
   1955..2548    +  CDS            PuroR (fragment): puromycin N-acetyltransferase; pac from Streptomyces; confers resistance to puromycin
   2711..3430    +  CDS            EGFP: the original enhanced GFP (Yang et al., 1996) mammalian codon-optimized
   3434..3467    +  protein_bind   FRT (minimal): supports FLP-mediated excision but not integration (Turan and Bode, 2011) FLP recombinase from the Saccharomyces cerevisiae 2μ plasmid
   3468..3516    +  polyA_signal   poly(A) signal: synthetic polyadenylation signal
   3517..3550    -  protein_bind   lox2272: Cre-mediated recombination occurs in the 8-bp core sequence (GGATACTT). lox2272 sites are compatible with each other, but incompatible with loxP or loxN sites (Lee and Saito, 1988). Cre recombinase
   3559..4265    -  CDS            mCherry (fragment): monomeric derivative of DsRed fluorescent protein (Shaner et al., 2004) mammalian codon-optimized
   4341..4367    -  CDS            3xHA (fragment): three tandem HA epitope tags
   4401..4448    -  CDS            nucleoplasmin NLS: bipartite nuclear localization signal from nucleoplasmin
   4449..7604    -  CDS            cas9: CAS9_STAAU - Experimental evidence at protein level: Swiss-Prot protein existence level 1. CRISPR (clustered regularly interspaced short palindromic repeat) is an adaptive immune system that provides protection against mobile genetic elements (viruses, transposable elements and conjugative plasmids). CRISPR clusters contain spacers, sequences complementary to antecedent mobile elements, and target invading nucleic acids. CRISPR clusters are transcribed and processed into CRISPR RNA (crRNA). In type II CRISPR systems correct processing of pre-crRNA requires a trans- encoded small RNA (tracrRNA)
   7662..7695    +  protein_bind   loxP: Cre-mediated recombination occurs in the 8-bp core sequence (GCATACAT). Cre recombinase
   7696..7729    +  protein_bind   lox2272: Cre-mediated recombination occurs in the 8-bp core sequence (GGATACTT). lox2272 sites are compatible with each other, but incompatible with loxP or loxN sites (Lee and Saito, 1988). Cre recombinase
   7740..8328    +  misc_feature   WPRE: woodchuck hepatitis virus posttranscriptional regulatory element
   8329..8348    +  misc_feature   MCS (fragment): pBluescript multiple cloning site
   8355..8466    +  polyA_signal   bGH poly(A) signal: bovine growth hormone polyadenylation signal
   8649..8671    -  protein_bind   lac operator (fragment): The lac repressor binds to the lac operator to inhibit transcription in E. coli. This inhibition can be relieved by adding lactose or isopropyl-β-D-thiogalactopyranoside (IPTG). lac repressor encoded by lacI
   8675..8705    -  promoter       lac promoter: promoter for the E. coli lac operon
   8720..8741    -  protein_bind   CAP binding site: CAP binding activates transcription in the presence of cAMP. E. coli catabolite activator protein
   8754..8793    -  CDS            lacI (fragment): lac repressor; lacI; The lac repressor binds to the lac operator to inhibit transcription in E. coli. This inhibition can be relieved by adding lactose or isopropyl-β-D-thiogalactopyranoside (IPTG).
   8800..8822    +  promoter       SV40 promoter (fragment): SV40 enhancer and early promoter
   8846..8981    +  rep_origin     SV40 ori: SV40 origin of replication
   9001..9135    +  polyA_signal   SV40 poly(A) signal: SV40 polyadenylation signal
   9137..9191    -  CDS            lacI (fragment): lac repressor; lacI; The lac repressor binds to the lac operator to inhibit transcription in E. coli. This inhibition can be relieved by adding lactose or isopropyl-β-D-thiogalactopyranoside (IPTG).
   9374..9962    -  rep_origin     ori: high-copy-number ColE1/pMB1/pBR322/pUC origin of replication
  10133..10993   -  CDS            AmpR: β-lactamase; bla; confers resistance to ampicillin, carbenicillin, and related antibiotics
  10994..73      -  promoter       AmpR promoter (across the origin): bla
