[The description below was written by a language model from this plasmid's Addgene catalogue record and pLannotate feature annotations shown in this document.]
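Description:
pMB952:PB-CAG-PuroR-nGFP-FLEx-SaCas9-P2A-mCherry-WPRE is a piggyBac transposon plasmid built on the PBCAG-eGFP backbone for stable genomic integration of a Cre-switchable CRISPR cassette into vertebrate cells. It is propagated in E. coli through a high-copy ColE1/pUC-type origin with ampicillin resistance. The annotated feature table (about 11 kb, from a partial NGS assembly) does not call out the piggyBac terminal repeats, so the transposon identity rests on the catalogue name and backbone. Small lac and SV40 fragments, including an SV40 origin and poly(A) signal, are backbone remnants.

Expression is driven by the CAG promoter (CMV enhancer, chicken β-actin promoter and chimeric intron). Immediately downstream, in the sense orientation, lie a puromycin resistance gene and EGFP (nuclear-targeted according to the "nGFP" in the name), flanked by minimal FRT sites and followed by a synthetic poly(A) signal. This gives constitutive drug selection and green fluorescence for identifying integrants. Behind it, in the antisense orientation, sits Staphylococcus aureus Cas9 with a nucleoplasmin NLS and HA epitope tag, linked through a P2A peptide to mCherry. Oppositely oriented loxP and lox2272 pairs bracket the two units in a FLEx arrangement, so Cre inverts the segment and then excises the intervening material. This locks SaCas9-P2A-mCherry in the sense orientation under CAG, with the WPRE and bGH poly(A) signal downstream. The depositor notes that puromycin selection is lost after recombination, so cells switch from green and puromycin-resistant to red and Cas9-expressing. The FRT sites would also permit FLP-mediated removal of the PuroR-EGFP unit, though the record does not describe that use.

No guide RNA cassette is annotated, so guides must be supplied separately. The construct was deposited with work on gene knockout by CRISPR-Cas9 in an immortalized songbird cell line.
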