Addgene plasmid #168107: pMB952:PB-CAG-PuroR-nGFP-FLEx-SaCas9-P2A-mCherry-WPRE
Purpose: PiggyBac transposon vector constitutively driving PuroR-eGFP and conditionally expressing S.aureus Cas9 and mCherry
Depositing lab: Erich Jarvis. Depositing organization: Rockefeller University. Publication: Induction of an immortalized songbird cell line allows for gene characterization and knockout by CRISPR-Cas9. Biegler MT, Fedrigo O, Collier P, Mountcastle J, Haase B, Tilgner HU, Jarvis ED. Sci Rep. 2022 Mar 14;12(1):4369. doi: 10.1038/s41598-022-07434-7. PubMed 35288582.
Backbone
  Vector backbone: PBCAG-eGFP
  Backbone manufacturer: Addgene #40973
  Vector type: Cre/Lox, CRISPR
  Selectable markers: Puromycin ; eGFP
Growth in bacteria
  Bacterial resistance: Ampicillin, 100 μg/mL
  Growth temperature: 37°C
  Growth strain: NEB Stable
  Copy number: High Copy
Gene/Insert
  Gene/Insert name: Cas9-P2A-mCherry (alt name: SaCas9-P2A-mCherry)
  Species: S.aureus
  Insert size (bp): 4122
  Promoter: CAG
  Tag / fusion protein: HA (C terminal on insert)
  Cloning method: Gibson Cloning
Terms and licenses: Academic/Nonprofit Terms; Industry Terms: Not Available to Industry
Depositor comments: Puromycin selection disappears following Cre recombination. Please visit https://www.biorxiv.org/content/10.1101/2021.05.27.445896v1 for BioRxiv preprint.
How to cite: pMB952:PB-CAG-PuroR-nGFP-FLEx-SaCas9-P2A-mCherry-WPRE was a gift from Erich Jarvis (Addgene plasmid # 168107 ; http://n2t.net/addgene:168107 ; RRID:Addgene_168107)
